>Addgene plasmid #104849 | pENTR-HLA-B0702-His | addgene full sequence | sequence record 201596 | Addgene NGS Result
GGTATCCGGTAAGCGGCAGGGTCGGAACAGGAGAGCGCACGAGGGAGCTTCCAGGGGGAAACGCCTGGTA
TCTTTATAGTCCTGTCGGGTTTCGCCACCTCTGACTTGAGCGTCGATTTTTGTGATGCTCGTCAGGGGGG
CGGAGCCTATGGAAAAACGCCAGCAACGCGGCCTTTTTACGGTTCCTGGCCTTTTGCTGGCCTTTTGCTC
ACATGTTCTTTCCTGCGTTATCCCCTGATTCTGTGGATAACCGTATTACCGCCTTTGAGTGAGCTGATAC
CGCTCGCCGCAGCCGAACGACCGAGCGCAGCGAGTCAGTGAGCGAGGAAGCGGAAGAGCGCCCAATACGC
AAACCGCCTCTCCCCGCGCGTTGGCCGATTCATTAATGCAGCTGGCACGACAGGTTTCCCGACTGGAAAG
CGGGCAGTGAGCGCAACGCAATTAATACGCGTACCGCTAGCCAGGAAGAGTTTGTAGAAACGCAAAAAGG
CCATCCGTCAGGATGGCCTTCTGCTTAGTTTGATGCCTGGCAGTTTATGGCGGGCGTCCTGCCCGCCACC
CTCCGGGCCGTTGCTTCACAACGTTCAAATCCGCTCCCGGCGGATTTGTCCTACTCAGGAGAGCGTTCAC
CGACAAACAACAGATAAAACGAAAGGCCCAGTCTTCCGACTGAGCCTTTCGTTTTATTTGATGCCTGGCA
GTTCCCTACTCTCGCGTTAACGCTAGCATGGATGTTTTCCCAGTCACGACGTTGTAAAACGACGGCCAGT
CTTAAGCTCGGGCCCCAAATAATGATTTTATTTTGACTGATAGTGACCTGTTCGTTGCAACAAATTGATG
AGCAATGCTTTTTTATAATGCCAACTTTGTACAAAAAAGCAGGCTCCGCGGCCGCCCCCTTCACCATGCT
GGTCATGGCGCCCCGAACCGTCCTCCTGCTGCTCTCGGCGGCCCTGGCCCTGACCGAGACCTGG
[843 nt withheld, positions 975-1817]
ACCGTCCCCATCGTGGGCATTGTTGCTGGCCTGGCTGTCCTAGCAGTTGTGGTCATCGGAGCTGTGGTCG
CTGCTGTGATGTGTAGGAGGAAGAGTTCAGGTGGAAAAGGAGGGAGCTACTCTCAGGCTGCGTGCAGCGA
CAGTGCCCAGGGCTCTGATGTGTCTCTCACAGCTCATCACCATCACCATCATTGACTCGAGAAGGGTGGG
CGCGCCGACCCAGCTTTCTTGTACAAAGTTGGCATTATAAGAAAGCATTGCTTATCAATTTGTTGCAACG
AACAGGTCACTATCAGTCAAAATAAAATCATTATTTGCCATCCAGCTGATATCCCCTATAGTGAGTCGTA
TTACATGGTCATAGCTGTTTCCTGGCAGCTCTGGCCCGTGTCTCAAAATCTCTGATGTTACATTGCACAA
GATAAAAATATATCATCATGAACAATAAAACTGTCTGCTTACATAAACAGTAATACAAGGGGTGTTATGA
GCCATATTCAACGGGAAACGTCGAGGCCGCGATTAAATTCCAACATGGATGCTGATTTATATGGGTATAA
ATGGGCTCGCGATAATGTCGGGCAATCAGGTGCGACAATCTATCGCTTGTATGGGAAGCCCGATGCGCCA
GAGTTGTTTCTGAAACATGGCAAAGGTAGCGTTGCCAATGATGTTACAGATGAGATGGTCAGACTAAACT
GGCTGACGGAATTTATGCCTCTTCCGACCATCAAGCATTTTATCCGTACTCCTGATGATGCATGGTTACT
CACCACTGCGATCCCCGGAAAAACAGCATTCCAGGTATTAGAAGAATATCCTGATTCAGGTGAAAATATT
GTTGATGCGCTGGCAGTGTTCCTGCGCCGGTTGCATTCGATTCCTGTTTGTAATTGTCCTTTTAACAGCG
ATCGCGTATTTCGTCTCGCTCAGGCGCAATCACGAATGAATAACGGTTTGGTTGATGCGAGTGATTTTGA
TGACGAGCGTAATGGCTGGCCTGTTGAACAAGTCTGGAAAGAAATGCATAAACTTTTGCCATTCTCACCG
GATTCAGTCGTCACTCATGGTGATTTCTCACTTGATAACCTTATTTTTGACGAGGGGAAATTAATAGGTT
GTATTGATGTTGGACGAGTCGGAATCGCAGACCGATACCAGGATCTTGCCATCCTATGGAACTGCCTCGG
TGAGTTTTCTCCTTCATTACAGAAACGGCTTTTTCAAAAATATGGTATTGATAATCCTGATATGAATAAA
TTGCAGTTTCATTTGATGCTCGATGAGTTTTTCTAATCAGAATTGGTTAATTGGTTGTAACACTGGCAGA
GCATTACGCTGACTTGACGGGACGGCGCAAGCTCATGACCAAAATCCCTTAACGTGAGTTACGCGTCGTT
CCACTGAGCGTCAGACCCCGTAGAAAAGATCAAAGGATCTTCTTGAGATCCTTTTTTTCTGCGCGTAATC
TGCTGCTTGCAAACAAAAAAACCACCGCTACCAGCGGTGGTTTGTTTGCCGGATCAAGAGCTACCAACTC
TTTTTCCGAAGGTAACTGGCTTCAGCAGAGCGCAGATACCAAATACTGTTCTTCTAGTGTAGCCGTAGTT
AGGCCACCACTTCAAGAACTCTGTAGCACCGCCTACATACCTCGCTCTGCTAATCCTGTTACCAGTGGCT
GCTGCCAGTGGCGATAAGTCGTGTCTTACCGGGTTGGACTCAAGACGATAGTTACCGGATAAGGCGCAGC
GGTCGGGCTGAACGGGGGGTTCGTGCACACAGCCCAGCTTGGAGCGAACGACCTACACCGAACTGAGATA
CCTACAGCGTGAGCTATGAGAAAGCGCCACGCTTCCCGAAGGGAGAAAGGCGGACA
Features (pLannotate 1.2.2; 11 found; start..end, strand, type, name):
    338..430     +  CDS            lacI (fragment): lac repressor; lacI; The lac repressor binds to the lac operator to inhibit transcription in E. coli. This inhibition can be relieved by adding lactose or isopropyl-β-D-thiogalactopyranoside (IPTG).
    485..512     -  terminator     rrnB T2 terminator: transcription terminator T2 from the E. coli rrnB gene
    644..687     +  terminator     rrnB T1 terminator: Escherichia coli rrnB; transcription terminator T1 from the E. coli rrnB gene
    734..770     -  CDS            lacZα (fragment): LacZα fragment of β-galactosidase; lacZ fragment
    786..885     +  protein_bind   attL1: mutant version of attL; recombination site for the Gateway® LR reaction LR Clonase™
    906..1991    +  CDS            HLA-B (sequence partly withheld): HLAB_HUMAN - Also known as HLAB. Experimental evidence at protein level: Swiss-Prot protein existence level 1. Allele B*67:01: Displays peptides sharing a common signature motif, namely a Pro residue at position 2 and Leu anchor residue at the C-terminus. From Homo sapiens (Human).
   1992..2008    +  CDS            7xHis (fragment): 6xHis affinity tag
   2035..2134    -  protein_bind   attL2: mutant version of attL; recombination site for the Gateway® LR reaction LR Clonase™
   2152..2170    -  promoter       T7 promoter: promoter for bacteriophage T7 RNA polymerase
   2304..3113    +  CDS            KanR: aminoglycoside phosphotransferase; aph(3')-Ia; confers resistance to kanamycin in bacteria or G418 (Geneticin®) in eukaryotes
   3260..155     +  rep_origin     ori (across the origin): high-copy-number ColE1/pMB1/pBR322/pUC origin of replication
