[The description below was written by a language model from this plasmid's Addgene catalogue record and pLannotate feature annotations shown in this document.]
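Description:
pENTR-HLA-B0702-His is a Gateway entry clone built on the Invitrogen pENTR backbone by TOPO cloning, carrying the human MHC class I heavy chain gene HLA-B, allele B*07:02, with a C-terminal polyhistidine tag. The plasmid is about 3.7 kb, replicates in E. coli from a high-copy ColE1/pUC-type origin, and is selected with kanamycin through an aminoglycoside phosphotransferase gene (KanR).

The HLA-B coding sequence, roughly 1.1 kb, is followed directly by the His tag, and the pair sits between the attL1 and attL2 recombination sites. The automated annotation matched the general human HLA-B protein entry and happens to quote text about another allele, but the catalogue record identifies the insert as B*07:02. As is typical for an entry vector, no promoter drives the insert. Instead, the attL sites allow an LR Clonase reaction to move the tagged open reading frame, in defined orientation, into any attR-containing destination vector that provides the promoter and other expression elements for the chosen host. Upstream of attL1 lie the rrnB T1 and T2 transcription terminators, which shield the insert from read-through transcription in bacteria. A T7 promoter sits beyond attL2, pointing back toward the insert. Short lacI and lacZα fragments are backbone remnants with no evident function.

The record gives the purpose only as His-tagged HLA-B0702. The associated publication concerns HLA-A2- and HLA-B7-restricted CD8+ T cell responses in tick-borne encephalitis virus infection, suggesting the clone serves as a source of tagged HLA-B7 for antigen-presentation studies, although the specific downstream use is not stated.
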