Addgene plasmid #104849: pENTR-HLA-B0702-His
Purpose: HLA-B0702 his tagged
Depositing lab: Sébastien Walchli. Depositing organization: Oslo University Hospital Radiumhospitalet. Publication: Breadth and Dynamics of HLA-A2- and HLA-B7-Restricted CD8(+) T Cell Responses against Nonstructural Viral Proteins in Acute Human Tick-Borne Encephalitis Virus Infection. Lampen MH, Uchtenhagen H, Blom K, Varnaite R, Pakalniene J, Dailidyte L, Walchli S, Lindquist L, Mickiene A, Michaelsson J, Schumacher TN, Ljunggren HG, Sandberg JK, Achour A, Gredmark-Russ S. Immunohorizons. 2018 Jul 2;2(6):172-184. doi: 10.4049/immunohorizons.1800029. PubMed 31022685.
Backbone
  Vector backbone: pENTR
  Backbone manufacturer: Invitrogen
  Backbone size w/o insert (bp): 2580
  Total vector size (bp): 3688
  Vector type: entry vector for Gateway system
Growth in bacteria
  Bacterial resistance: Kanamycin, 50 μg/mL
  Growth temperature: 37°C
  Growth strain: NEB Stable
  Copy number: High Copy
Gene/Insert
  Gene/Insert name: major histocompatibility complex, class I, B (alt names: HLA-B0702; B*07:02:01:01)
  Species: H. sapiens (human)
  Entrez Gene: HLA-B (a.k.a. AS, B-4901, HLAB)
  Promoter: none
  Tag / fusion protein: his (C terminal on insert)
  Cloning method: TOPO Cloning
  Sequencing primers: 5′ CAG GAA ACA GCT ATG ACC; 3′ TGT AAA ACG ACG GCC AGT
Terms and licenses: Academic/Nonprofit Terms; Industry Terms: Not Available to Industry
How to cite: pENTR-HLA-B0702-His was a gift from Sébastien Walchli (Addgene plasmid # 104849 ; http://n2t.net/addgene:104849 ; RRID:Addgene_104849)
