>Addgene plasmid #104849 | pENTR-HLA-B0702-His | depositor partial sequence | sequence record 198688 | Coding sequence between AttL1 and AttL2
ATATGATTTTATTTTGACTGATAGTGACCTGTTCGTTGCAACAAATTGATGAGCAATGCTTTTTTATAAT
GCCAACTTTGTACAAAAAAGCAGGCTCCGCGGCCGCCCCCTTCACCATGCTGGTCATGGCGCCCCGAACC
GTCCTCCTGCTGCTCTCGGCGGCCCTGGCCCTGACCGAGACCTGG
[843 nt withheld, positions 186-1028]
ACCGTCCCCATCGTGGGCATTGTTGCTGGCCTGGCTGTCCTAGCAGTTGTGGTCATCGGAGCTGTGGTCG
CTGCTGTGATGTGTAGGAGGAAGAGTTCAGGTGGAAAAGGAGGGAGCTACTCTCAGGCTGCGTGCAGCGA
CAGTGCCCAGGGCTCTGATGTGTCTCTCACAGCTCATCACCATCACCATCATTGACTCGAGAAGGGTGGG
CGCGCCGACCCAGCTTTCTTGTACAAAGTTGGCATTATAAGAAAGCATTGCTTATCAATTTGTTGCAACG
AACAGGTCACTATCAGTCAAAATAAAATCATTATTGCCATCCAGCTGATTCCCCT
